>Addgene plasmid #245298 | Aga2p-TEVcs-LacAnc100-myc_pCTCON2 | addgene full sequence | sequence record 487489 | Addgene NGS Result
GACGAAAGGGCCTCGTGATACGCCTATTTTTATAGGTTAATGTCATGATAATAATGGTTTCTTAGACGGA
TCGCTTGCCTGTAACTTACACGCGCCTCGTATCTTTTAATGATGGAATAATTTGGGAATTTACTCTGTGT
TTATTTATTTTTATGTTTTGTATTTGGATTTTAGAAAGTAAATAAAGAAGGTAGAAGAGTTACGGAATGA
AGAAAAAAAAATAAACAAAGGTTTAAAAAATTTCAACAAAAAGCGTACTTTACATATATATTTATTAGAC
AAGAAAAGCAGATTAAATAGATATACATTCGATTAACGATAAGTAAAATGTAAAATCACAGGATTTTCGT
GTGTGGTCTTCTACACAGACAAGATGAAACAATTCGGCATTAATACCTGAGAGCAGGAAGAGCAAGATAA
AAGGTAGTATTTGTTGGCGATCCCCCTAGAGTCTTTTACATCTTCGGAAAACAAAAACTATTTTTTCTTT
AATTTCTTTTTTTACTTTCTATTTTTAATTTATATATTTATATTAAAAAATTTAAATTATAATTATTTTT
ATAGCACGTGATGAAAAGGACCCAGGTGGCACTTTTCGGGGAAATGTGCGCGGAACCCCTATTTGTTTAT
TTTTCTAAATACATTCAAATATGTATCCGCTCATGAGACAATAACCCTGATAAATGCTTCAATAATATTG
AAAAAGGAAGAGTATGAGTATTCAACATTTCCGTGTCGCCCTTATTCCCTTTTTTGCGGCATTTTGCCTT
CCTGTTTTTGCTCACCCAGAAACGCTGGTGAAAGTAAAAGATGCTGAAGATCAGTTGGGTGCACGAGTGG
GTTACATCGAACTGGATCTCAACAGCGGTAAGATCCTTGAGAGTTTTCGCCCCGAAGAACGTTTTCCAAT
GATGAGCACTTTTAAAGTTCTGCTATGTGGCGCGGTATTATCCCGTATTGACGCCGGGCAAGAGCAACTC
GGTCGCCGCATACACTATTCTCAGAATGACTTGGTTGAGTACTCACCAGTCACAGAAAAGCATCTTACGG
ATGGCATGACAGTAAGAGAATTATGCAGTGCTGCCATAACCATGAGTGATAACACTGCGGCCAACTTACT
TCTGACAACGATCGGAGGACCGAAGGAGCTAACCGCTTTTTTGCACAACATGGGGGATCATGTAACTCGC
CTTGATCGTTGGGAACCGGAGCTGAATGAAGCCATACCAAACGACGAGCGTGACACCACGATGCCTGTAG
CAATGGCAACAACGTTGCGCAAACTATTAACTGGCGAACTACTTACTCTAGCTTCCCGGCAACAATTAAT
AGACTGGATGGAGGCGGATAAAGTTGCAGGACCACTTCTGCGCTCGGCCCTTCCGGCTGGCTGGTTTATT
GCTGATAAATCTGGAGCCGGTGAGCGTGGGTCTCGCGGTATCATTGCAGCACTGGGGCCAGATGGTAAGC
CCTCCCGTATCGTAGTTATCTACACGACGGGGAGTCAGGCAACTATGGATGAACGAAATAGACAGATCGC
TGAGATAGGTGCCTCACTGATTAAGCATTGGTAACTGTCAGACCAAGTTTACTCATATATACTTTAGATT
GATTTAAAACTTCATTTTTAATTTAAAAGGATCTAGGTGAAGATCCTTTTTGATAATCTCATGACCAAAA
TCCCTTAACGTGAGTTTTCGTTCCACTGAGCGTCAGACCCCGTAGAAAAGATCAAAGGATCTTCTTGAGA
TCCTTTTTTTCTGCGCGTAATCTGCTGCTTGCAAACAAAAAAACCACCGCTACCAGCGGTGGTTTGTTTG
CCGGATCAAGAGCTACCAACTCTTTTTCCGAAGGTAACTGGCTTCAGCAGAGCGCAGATACCAAATACTG
TTCTTCTAGTGTAGCCGTAGTTAGGCCACCACTTCAAGAACTCTGTAGCACCGCCTACATACCTCGCTCT
GCTAATCCTGTTACCAGTGGCTGCTGCCAGTGGCGATAAGTCGTGTCTTACCGGGTTGGACTCAAGACGA
TAGTTACCGGATAAGGCGCAGCGGTCGGGCTGAACGGGGGGTTCGTGCACACAGCCCAGCTTGGAGCGAA
CGACCTACACCGAACTGAGATACCTACAGCGTGAGCTATGAGAAAGCGCCACGCTTCCCGAAGGGAGAAA
GGCGGACAGGTATCCGGTAAGCGGCAGGGTCGGAACAGGAGAGCGCACGAGGGAGCTTCCAGGGGGAAAC
GCCTGGTATCTTTATAGTCCTGTCGGGTTTCGCCACCTCTGACTTGAGCGTCGATTTTTGTGATGCTCGT
CAGGGGGGCGGAGCCTATGGAAAAACGCCAGCAACGCGGCCTTTTTACGGTTCCTGGCCTTTTGCTGGCC
TTTTGCTCACATGTTCTTTCCTGCGTTATCCCCTGATTCTGTGGATAACCGTATTACCGCCTTTGAGTGA
GCTGATACCGCTCGCCGCAGCCGAACGACCGAGCGCAGCGAGTCAGTGAGCGAGGAAGCGGAAGAGCGCC
CAATACGCAAACCGCCTCTCCCCGCGCGTTGGCCGATTCATTAATGCAGCTGGCACGACAGGTTTCCCGA
CTGGAAAGCGGGCAGTGAGCGCAACGCAATTAATGTGAGTTAGCTCACTCATTAGGCACCCCAGGCTTTA
CACTTTATGCTTCCGGCTCGTATGTTGTGTGGAATTGTGAGCGGATAACAATTTCACACAGGAAACAGCT
ATGACCATGATTACGCCAAGCTCGAAATTAACCCTCACTAAAGGGAACAAAAGCTGGTACCAATTCCTTG
AATTTTCAAAAATTCTTACTTTTTTTTTGGATGGACGCAAAGAAGTTTAATAATCATATTACATGGCATT
ACCACCATATACATATCCATATCTAATCTTACTTATATGTTGTGGAAATGTAAAGAGCCCCATTATCTTA
GCCTAAAAAAACCTTCTCTTTGGAACTTTCAGTAATACGCTTAACTGCTCATTGCTATATTGAAGTACGG
ATTAGAAGCCGCCGAGCGGGTGACAGCCCTCCGAAGGAAGACTCTCCTCCGTGCGTCCTCGTCTTCACCG
GTCGCGTTCCTGAAACGCAGATGTGCCTCGCGCCGCACTGCTCCGAACAATAAAGATTCTACAATACTAG
CTTTTATGGTTATGAAGAGGAAAAATTGGCAGTAACCTGGCCCCACAAACCTTCAAATGAACGAATCAAA
TTAACAACCATAGGATGATAATGCGATTAGTTTTTTAGCCTTATTTCTGGGGTAATTAATCAGCGAAGCG
ATGATTTTTGATCTATTAACAGATATATAAATGCAAAAACTGCATAACCACTTTAACTAATACTTTCAAC
ATTTTCGGTTTGTATTACTTCTTATTCAAATGTAATAAAAGATCAACAAAAAATTGTTAATATACCTCTA
TACTTTAACGTCAAGGAGAAAAAACCCCGGATCGAATTCCCTACTTCATACATTTTCAATTAAGATGCAG
TTACTTCGCTGTTTTTCAATATTTTCTGTTATTGCTTCAGTTTTAGCACAGGAACTGACAACTATATGCG
AGCAAATCCCCTCACCAACTTTAGAATCGACGCCGTACTCTTTGTCAACGACTACTATTTTGGCCAACGG
GAAGGCAATGCAAGGAGTTTTTGAATATTACAAATCAGTAACGTTTGTCAGTAATTGCGGTTCTCACCCC
TCAACAACTAGCAAAGGCAGCCCCATAAACACACAGTATGTTTTTAAGGACAATAGCTCGACGATTGAAG
GTAGATACCCATACGACGTTCCAGACTACGCTGGCAAGCCCATCCCCAACCCCCTGCTGGGCCTGGACAG
CACCGAGAACTTGTACTTTCAATCTCTGCAGGCTAGTGGTGGAGGAGGCTCTGGTGGAGGCGGTAGCGGA
GGCGGAGGGTCGGCTAGCCATATGGCGATAGGACCTGTGGCAGACCTTCACATCGTCAATGCAGACATCA
GCCCGGATGGGTTCACTCGTTCCGCTGTGCTAGCGGGTGGAACATTTCCCGGTCCCTTAATAACGGGTAA
TAAAGGAGATAATTTCCAGATAAACGTCATCAACCAGCTTACGGACACGACTATGTTGAGGTCAACCAGT
ATACATTGGCACGGATTCTTTCAACACGGGACAAATTGGGCTGACGGCCCCGCTTTCGTCACTCAGTGCC
CCATCGCACCGGGTAACAGTTTTCTTTACAACTTCACTGTCCCGGATCAAGCGGGCACGTTCTGGTATCA
TAGTCACCTAAGTACCCAGTATTGTGACGGACTTCGTGGTCCGTTTGTAATTTACGACCCCAACGATCCC
CATCGTAGCTTATACGATGTGGATGATGAAAGCACTGTAATTACTCTTGCGGACTGGTACCACACCCCGG
CTCCCCAGTTGGCCGCTGCGCCGCCCGTCCCAGATAGCACCCTAATAAACGGGAAAGGAAGGTATGCCGG
AGGCCCAACGTCCCCGTTAGCCGTGATAAACGTAGAGCAGGGAAAAAGATATAGGTTTCGTCTTATATCT
ATTTCCTGTGATCCGAATTTTACATTTAGCATTGATGGCCATAATATGACTATCATTGAAGCTGATGGGG
TGAACACGCAACCACTGACCGTGGACTCTATCCAGATTTTCGCTGGCCAAAGATATTCCTTCGTCCTGAA
TGCGAACCAGCCTGTTGATAACTATTGGATAAGAGCGAATCCAAATATAGGAACGACAGGATTCGCAGGT
GGTATTAATAGTGCGATCCTACGTTATGTAGGAGCTCCAGAAGCAGACCCTACAACGACCCAAACAACAT
CCACAAATCCATTGAACGAAACAAACCTACACCCCTTGGAGAACCCCGGAGCCCCGGGGAATCCGACTCC
GGGTGGTGCTGATGTGAACATCAACCTTAACATCGGATTCTCCTCAACGGGACAATTCACCATAAACGGT
GTTTCCTTCATACCACCCACCGTTCCCGTCTTGTTGCAAATCCTGTCCGGGGCGCGTACGGCACAAGATC
TGCTTCCTAGCGGCTCTGTTTATACATTACCGCCGAACAAAGTCATAGAAATTAGTATGCCAGGCGGCGC
TAGCGCAGCCGGGGGGCCTCACCCGTTCCATTTGCACGGCCACACTTTTGATGTGGTACGTTCAGCGGGA
TCATCAACTTACAACTACGTGAATCCAGTCAGAAGAGATGTCGTCTCCATTGGAACGGCGGGAGATAACG
TGACAATTAGGTTCACTACGGACAACCCGGGTCCATGGTTCCTACATTGTCATATCGACTGGCATCTTGA
GGCCGGTTTAGCCGTCGTATTCGCTGAAGACACACCTGATATCGCAAGCGCTAATCCCGTTCCGGCTGCG
TGGGACGACCTATGCCCTATTTATGATGCGTTAAGCCCCGACGATCAAGGATCCGAACAAAAGCTTATTT
CTGAAGAGGACTTGTAATAGCTCGAGATCTGATAACAACAGTGTAGATGTAACAAAATCGACTTTGTTCC
CACTGTACTTTTAGCTCGTACAAAATACAATATACTTTTCATTTCTCCGTAAACAACATGTTTTCCCATG
TAATATCCTTTTCTATTTTTCGTTCCGTTACCAACTTTACACATACTTTATATAGCTATTCACTTCTATA
CACTAAAAAACTAAGACAATTTTAATTTTGCTGCCTGCCATATTTCAATTTGTTATAAATTCCTATAATT
TATCCTATTAGTAGCTAAAAAAAGATGAATGTGAATCGAATCCTAAGAGAATTGAGCTCCAATTCGCCCT
ATAGTGAGTCGTATTACAATTCACTGGCCGTCGTTTTACAACGTCGTGACTGGGAAAACCCTGGCGTTAC
CCAACTTAATCGCCTTGCAGCACATCCCCCTTTCGCCAGCTGGCGTAATAGCGAAGAGGCCCGCACCGAT
CGCCTTTCCCAACAGTTGCGCAGCCTGAATGGCGAATGG
[124 nt withheld, positions 5990-6113]
C
[91 nt withheld, positions 6115-6205]
A
[49 nt withheld, positions 6207-6255]
CCTTTGACGTTGGAGTCCACGTTCTTT
[37 nt withheld, positions 6283-6319]
ACCCTATCTCGGTCTATTCTTTTGATTTATAAGGGATTTTGCCGATTTCGGCCTATTGGTTAAAAAATGA
GCTGATTTAACAAAAATTTAACGCGAATTTTAACAAAATATTAACGCTTACAATTTCCTGATGCGGTATT
TTCTCCTTACGCATCTGTGCGGTATTTCACACCGCATAGATCGGCAAGTGCACAAACAATACTTAAATAA
ATACTACTCAGTAATAACCTATTTCTTAGCATTTTTGACGAAATTTGCTATTTTGTTAGAGTCTTTTACA
CCATTTGTCTCCACACCTCCGCTTACATCAACACCAATAACGCCATTTAATCTAAGCGCATCACCAACAT
TTTCTGGCGTCAGTCCACCAGCTAACATAAAATGTAAGCTTTCGGGGCTCTCTTGCCTTCCAACCCAGTC
AGAAATCGAGTTCCAATCCAAAAGTTCACCTGTCCCACCTGCTTCTGAATCAAACAAGGGAATAAACGAA
TGAGGTTTCTGTGAAGCTGCACTGAGTAGTATGTTGCAGTCTTTTGGAAATACGAGTCTTTTAATAACTG
GCAAACCGAGGAACTCTTGGTATTCTTGCCACGACTCATCTCCATGCAGTTGGACGATATCAATGCCGTA
ATCATTGACCAGAGCCAAAACATCCTCCTTAGGTTGATTACGAAACACGCCAACCAAGTATTTCGGAGTG
CCTGAACTATTTTTATATGCTTTTACAAGACTTGAAATTTTCCTTGCAATAACCGGGTCAATTGTTCTCT
TTCTATTGGGCACACATATAATACCCAGCAAGTCAGCATCGGAATCTAGAGCACATTCTGCGGCCTCTGT
GCTCTGCAAGCCGCAAACTTTCACCAATGGACCAGAACTACCTGTGAAATTAATAACAGACATACTCCAA
GCTGCCTTTGTGTGCTTAATCACGTATACTCACGTGCTCAATAGTCACCAATGCCCTCCCTCTTGGCCCT
CTCCTTTTCTTTTTTCGACCGAATTAATTCTTAATCGGCAAAAAAAGAAAAGCTCCGGATCAAGATTGTA
CGTAAGGTGACAAGCTATTTTTCAATAAAGAATATCTTCCACTACTGCCATCTGGCGTCATAACTGCAAA
GTACACATATATTACGATGCTGTTCTATTAAATGCTTCCTATATTATATATATAGTAATGTCGTGATCTA
TGGTGCACTCTCAGTACAATCTGCTCTGATGCCGCATAGTTAAGCCAGCCCCGACACCCGCCAACACCCG
CTGACGCGCCCTGACGGGCTTGTCTGCTCCCGGCATCCGCTTACAGACAAGCTGTGACCGTCTCCGGGAG
CTGCATGTGTCAGAGGTTTTCACCGTCATCACCGAAACGCGCGA
Features (pLannotate 1.2.2; 22 found; start..end, strand, type, name):
     69..572     -  misc_feature   CEN/ARS: S. cerevisiae CEN6 centromere fused to an autonomously replicating sequence
    609..713     +  promoter       AmpR promoter: bla
    714..1574    +  CDS            AmpR: β-lactamase; bla; confers resistance to ampicillin, carbenicillin, and related antibiotics
   1745..2333    +  rep_origin     ori: high-copy-number ColE1/pMB1/pBR322/pUC origin of replication
   2516..2608    +  CDS            lacI (fragment): lac repressor; lacI; The lac repressor binds to the lac operator to inhibit transcription in E. coli. This inhibition can be relieved by adding lactose or isopropyl-β-D-thiogalactopyranoside (IPTG).
   2621..2642    +  protein_bind   CAP binding site: CAP binding activates transcription in the presence of cAMP. E. coli catabolite activator protein
   2657..2687    +  promoter       lac promoter: promoter for the E. coli lac operon
   2695..2711    +  protein_bind   lac operator: The lac repressor binds to the lac operator to inhibit transcription in E. coli. This inhibition can be relieved by adding lactose or isopropyl-β-D-thiogalactopyranoside (IPTG). lac repressor encoded by lacI
   2756..2774    +  promoter       T3 promoter: promoter for bacteriophage T3 RNA polymerase
   3008..3125    +  protein_bind   UAS: upstream activating sequence mediating Gal4-dependent induction Gal4
   3373..3448    +  promoter       TPGI promoter (fragment): S. cerevisiae GAL1 promoter modified to contain two copies of the tet operator (Ellis et al., 2009)
   3495..3755    +  CDS            AGA2: AGA2_YEAST - Experimental evidence at protein level: Swiss-Prot protein existence level 1. Receptor binding subunit of the a-agglutinin heterodimer. S.cerevisiae a and alpha cells express the complementary cell surface glycoproteins a-agglutinin and alpha-agglutinin, respectively, which interact with one another to promote cellular aggregation during mating. From Saccharomyces cerevisiae (strain ATCC 204508 / S288c) (Baker's yeast).
   3945..5438    +  CDS            LAC1_TRAMX: Experimental evidence at protein level: Swiss-Prot protein existence level 1. Lignin degradation and detoxification of lignin-derived products. From Trametes maxima (White-rot fungus) (Cerrena maxima).
   5448..5474    +  CDS            Myc (fragment): Myc (human c-Myc proto-oncogene) epitope tag
   5808..5826    -  promoter       T7 promoter: promoter for bacteriophage T7 RNA polymerase
   5829..5986    +  CDS            lacZα (fragment): LacZα fragment of β-galactosidase; lacZ fragment
   5990..6418    +  rep_origin     f1 ori (sequence partly withheld): f1 bacteriophage origin of replication; arrow indicates direction of (+) strand synthesis
   6446..6497    -  misc_feature   bom (fragment): basis of mobility region from pBR322
   6548..7222    -  CDS            TRP1: phosphoribosylanthranilate isomerase, required for tryptophan biosynthesis; S. cerevisiae TRP1; yeast auxotrophic marker
   7223..7370    -  promoter       TRP1 promoter: S. cerevisiae TRP1
   7508..7557    -  misc_feature   bom (fragment): basis of mobility region from pBR322
   7659..1       -  CDS            rop (fragment) (across the origin): Rop protein, which maintains plasmids at low copy number; rop
