[The description below was written by a language model from this plasmid's Addgene catalogue record and pLannotate feature annotations shown in this document.]
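Description:
Aga2p-TEVcs-LacAnc100-myc_pCTCON2 is a yeast surface display plasmid built on the pCTcon2 backbone, a Saccharomyces cerevisiae/E. coli shuttle vector of about 7.7 kb. In bacteria it replicates from a high-copy ColE1/pUC-type origin and is selected with ampicillin through the bla gene. In yeast it is maintained as a low-copy centromeric episome through a CEN6/ARS element, and the TRP1 marker with its own promoter allows selection in tryptophan auxotrophs. An f1 origin, T3 and T7 promoters, and remnants of lac, lacZα, bom and rop sequences are carried over from the parental cloning vector and have no role in display.

The payload is a synthetic fusion, assembled by Gibson cloning, placed downstream of a Gal4-responsive upstream activating sequence and a GAL1-type promoter fragment, so expression should be galactose-inducible. The open reading frame begins with Aga2p, the a-agglutinin subunit that tethers fusion partners to the yeast cell wall by pairing with Aga1p. According to the plasmid name, a TEV protease cleavage site follows. It is not annotated separately, but it would fall in the linker gap between AGA2 and the enzyme and would allow the displayed protein to be released by proteolysis. Next comes LacAnc100, a laccase coding sequence that the annotation matches most closely to a Trametes maxima laccase, followed by a C-terminal Myc epitope for measuring display levels by antibody staining.

The stated purpose is to express LaccID on the yeast surface, although the insert is named LacAnc100 and the record does not explain how the two names relate. The associated work concerns directed evolution of this laccase for cell surface proximity labeling and electron microscopy, a setting in which such display constructs are typically used for library screening.
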