Addgene plasmid #245298: Aga2p-TEVcs-LacAnc100-myc_pCTCON2
Purpose: expresses LaccID on the yeast surface
Depositing lab: Alice Ting. Depositing organization: Stanford University. Publication: Directed evolution of LaccID for cell surface proximity labeling and electron microscopy. Lee SY, Roh H, Gonzalez-Perez D, Mackey MR, Hoces D, McLaughlin CN, Lin C, Adams SR, Nguyen K, Kim KY, Luginbuhl DJ, Luo L, Udeshi ND, Carr SA, Hernandez-Lopez RA, Ellisman MH, Alcalde M, Ting AY. Nat Chem Biol. 2025 Aug 1. doi: 10.1038/s41589-025-01973-6. PubMed 40751001.
Backbone
  Vector backbone: pCTcon2
  Vector type: Yeast Expression
Growth in bacteria
  Bacterial resistance: Ampicillin, 100 μg/mL
  Growth temperature: 37°C
  Growth strain: DH5alpha
  Copy number: High Copy
Gene/Insert
  Gene/Insert name: Aga2p-LacAnc100
  Species: Synthetic
  Cloning method: Gibson Cloning
Terms and licenses: Academic/Nonprofit Terms; Industry Terms: Not Available to Industry
How to cite: Aga2p-TEVcs-LacAnc100-myc_pCTCON2 was a gift from Alice Ting (Addgene plasmid # 245298 ; http://n2t.net/addgene:245298 ; RRID:Addgene_245298)
